Addgene plasmid #200680: pLV-EF1A-CD19.28H.28TM.28.BB.3z
Purpose: Modular CD28hinge-CD28transmembrane-CD28-41BB-CD3z CAR backbone, For Transient Expression or Lentiviral Production
Depositing lab: Michele Bernasconi. Depositing organization: Universitaet Bern. Publication: CD276-CAR T cells and Dual-CAR T cells targeting CD276/FGFR4 promote rhabdomyosarcoma clearance in orthotopic mouse models. Timpanaro A, Piccand C, Dzhumashev D, Anton-Joseph S, Robbi A, Moser J, Rossler J, Bernasconi M. J Exp Clin Cancer Res. 2023 Nov 4;42(1):293. doi: 10.1186/s13046-023-02838-3. PubMed 37924157.
Backbone
  Vector backbone: pLV
  Backbone manufacturer: VectorBuilder
  Backbone size w/o insert (bp): 6451
  Vector type: Mammalian Expression, Lentiviral
Growth in bacteria
  Bacterial resistance: Ampicillin, 100 μg/mL
  Growth temperature: 37°C
  Growth strain: NEB Stable
  Copy number: High Copy
Gene/Insert
  Gene/Insert name: FMC63-CD28HD-CD28TM-CD28-41BB-CD3z-P2A-EGFP (alt names: CD19(FMC63)-CAR, CD28 hinge, CD28 transmembrane, CD28 costim., 41BB costim.,CD3z stim domains, P2A-GFP marker; Contains: FMC63-scFV, CD28 Hinge domain, CD28-transmembrane domain, CD28-ITD, 41BB-ITD, CD3z-ITD)
  Species: H. sapiens (human)
  Insert size (bp): 2460
  Entrez Gene: CD28 (a.k.a. Tp44); CD247 (a.k.a. CD3-ZETA, CD3H, CD3Q, CD3Z, CD3ZETA, IMD25, T3Z, TCRZ); TNFRSF9 (a.k.a. 4-1BB, CD137, CDw137, ILA, IMD109)
  Promoter: EF1a-short
  Tag / fusion protein: MycTag (N terminal on insert)
  Cloning method: Gibson Cloning
  Sequencing primers: 5′ tgatgtcgtgtactggctcc; 3′ tttcttccacgtcgcctgcttg
Terms and licenses: Academic/Nonprofit Terms; Industry Terms: Not Available to Industry
How to cite: pLV-EF1A-CD19.28H.28TM.28.BB.3z was a gift from Michele Bernasconi (Addgene plasmid # 200680 ; http://n2t.net/addgene:200680 ; RRID:Addgene_200680)
