[The description below was written by a language model from this plasmid's Addgene catalogue record and pLannotate feature annotations shown in this document.]
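Description:
pLV-EF1A-CD19.28H.28TM.28.BB.3z is a third-generation-style, self-inactivating HIV-1 lentiviral transfer plasmid built on a commercial pLV backbone, intended either for direct transient expression in mammalian cells or for packaging into lentivirus. In bacteria it is maintained through a high-copy ColE1/pUC origin with ampicillin selection (AmpR), and it also carries an f1 origin and an SV40 origin. The viral genome is transcribed from a chimeric RSV promoter/truncated 5' LTR and contains the Ψ packaging signal with a partial gag fragment, the Rev response element for nuclear export of full-length RNA, the cPPT/CTS that aids nuclear import, a WPRE to enhance transcript stability and expression, and a ΔU3 3' LTR followed by an SV40 polyadenylation signal. No mammalian drug-selection marker is annotated.

The payload is a roughly 2.5 kb third-generation anti-CD19 chimeric antigen receptor driven by the short (core) EF-1α promoter, flanked by residual Gateway attB sites from vector assembly. The receptor comprises the mouse-derived FMC63 scFv (annotated as murine kappa light and heavy variable regions), recorded as carrying an N-terminal Myc tag for surface detection, although this tag is not picked up in the feature table. This is followed by the human CD28 hinge, transmembrane and intracellular costimulatory domains, the 4-1BB (TNFRSF9) costimulatory domain, and the CD3ζ (CD247) signalling domain with its ITAMs. A P2A peptide links the CAR to EGFP, so that both proteins are produced separately from one transcript and fluorescence marks transduced cells. The record describes it as a modular CAR backbone, implying that the binder or domains can be exchanged. It was deposited in connection with work on CAR T cells against rhabdomyosarcoma.
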