Features (pLannotate 1.2.2; 34 found; start..end, strand, type, name):
      3..229     +  promoter       RSV promoter: Rous sarcoma virus enhancer/promoter
    230..410     +  LTR            5' LTR (truncated): truncated 5' long terminal repeat (LTR) from HIV-1
    457..582     +  misc_feature   HIV-1 Ψ: packaging signal of human immunodeficiency virus type 1
    566..929     +  CDS            HIV-1 gag (fragment): gag protein from human immunodeficiency virus 1; gag
   1075..1308    +  misc_feature   RRE: The Rev response element (RRE) of HIV-1 allows for Rev-dependent mRNA export from the nucleus to the cytoplasm.
   1685..1785    +  CDS            Rev (fragment): human immunodeficiency virus 1 (HIV-1) Rev protein; rev; enhances nuclear export of unspliced and incompletely spliced viral mRNAs
   1803..1920    +  misc_feature   cPPT/CTS: central polypurine tract and central termination sequence of HIV-1
   1938..1958    +  protein_bind   attB4: mutant version of attB; core recombination site for the Gateway® BP reaction BP Clonase™
   1965..2176    +  promoter       EF-1α core promoter: core promoter for human elongation factor EF-1α
   2183..2203    +  protein_bind   attB1: mutant version of attB; core recombination site for the Gateway® BP reaction BP Clonase™
   2354..2671    +  CDS            KV5AB_MOUSE: Experimental evidence at protein level: Swiss-Prot protein existence level 1. From Mus musculus (Mouse).
   2729..3016    +  CDS            HVM44_MOUSE (fragment): Experimental evidence at protein level: Swiss-Prot protein existence level 1. From Mus musculus (Mouse).
   3092..3412    +  CDS            CD28 (fragment): CD28_HUMAN - Experimental evidence at protein level: Swiss-Prot protein existence level 1. Involved in T-cell activation, the induction of cell proliferation and cytokine production and promotion of T-cell survival. Enhances the production of IL4 and IL10 in T-cells in conjunction with TCR/CD3 ligation and CD40L costimulation (PubMed:8617933). Isoform 3 enhances CD40L-mediated activation of NF-kappa-B and kinases MAPK8 and PAK2 in T-cells (PubMed:15067037). From Homo sapiens (Human).
   3413..3538    +  CDS            TNFRSF9 (fragment): TNR9_HUMAN - Also known as CD137, ILA. Experimental evidence at protein level: Swiss-Prot protein existence level 1. Receptor for TNFSF9/4-1BBL. Possibly active during T cell activation. From Homo sapiens (Human).
   3545..3886    +  CDS            CD247 (fragment): CD3Z_HUMAN - Also known as CD3Z, T3Z, TCRZ. Experimental evidence at protein level: Swiss-Prot protein existence level 1. Part of the TCR-CD3 complex present on T-lymphocyte cell surface that plays an essential role in adaptive immune response. When antigen presenting cells (APCs) activate T-cell receptor (TCR), TCR- mediated signals are transmitted across the cell membrane by the CD3 chains CD3D, CD3E, CD3G and CD3Z. All CD3 chains contain immunoreceptor tyrosine-based activation motifs (ITAMs) in their cytoplasmic domain. Upon TCR engagement, these motifs become phosphorylated by Src family
   3899..3954    +  CDS            P2A (fragment): 2A peptide from porcine teschovirus-1 polyprotein Eukaryotic ribosomes fail to insert a peptide bond between the Gly and Pro residues, yielding separate polypeptides.
   3956..4672    +  CDS            EGFP: the original enhanced GFP (Yang et al., 1996) mammalian codon-optimized
   4682..4706    -  protein_bind   attB2: mutant version of attB; recombination site for the Gateway® BP reaction BP Clonase™
   4724..5312    +  misc_feature   WPRE: woodchuck hepatitis virus posttranscriptional regulatory element
   5379..5398    +  misc_feature   cPPT/CTS (fragment): central polypurine tract and central termination sequence of HIV-1
   5400..5633    +  LTR            3' LTR (ΔU3): self-inactivating 3' long terminal repeat (LTR) from HIV-1
   5705..5826    +  polyA_signal   SV40 poly(A) signal: SV40 polyadenylation signal
   5866..6001    +  rep_origin     SV40 ori: SV40 origin of replication
   6022..6040    -  promoter       T7 promoter: promoter for bacteriophage T7 RNA polymerase
   6048..6203    +  CDS            lacZα (fragment): LacZα fragment of β-galactosidase; lacZ fragment
   6208..6636    +  rep_origin     f1 ori (sequence partly withheld): f1 bacteriophage origin of replication; arrow indicates direction of (+) strand synthesis
   6689..6793    +  promoter       AmpR promoter: bla
   6794..7654    +  CDS            AmpR: β-lactamase; bla; confers resistance to ampicillin, carbenicillin, and related antibiotics
   7825..8413    +  rep_origin     ori: high-copy-number ColE1/pMB1/pBR322/pUC origin of replication
   8596..8688    +  CDS            lacI (fragment): lac repressor; lacI; The lac repressor binds to the lac operator to inhibit transcription in E. coli. This inhibition can be relieved by adding lactose or isopropyl-β-D-thiogalactopyranoside (IPTG).
   8701..8722    +  protein_bind   CAP binding site: CAP binding activates transcription in the presence of cAMP. E. coli catabolite activator protein
   8737..8767    +  promoter       lac promoter: promoter for the E. coli lac operon
   8775..8791    +  protein_bind   lac operator: The lac repressor binds to the lac operator to inhibit transcription in E. coli. This inhibition can be relieved by adding lactose or isopropyl-β-D-thiogalactopyranoside (IPTG). lac repressor encoded by lacI
   8836..8854    +  promoter       T3 promoter: promoter for bacteriophage T3 RNA polymerase
>Addgene plasmid #200680 | pLV-EF1A-CD19.28H.28TM.28.BB.3z | addgene full sequence | sequence record 391913 | Addgene NGS Result
AATGTAGTCTTATGCAATACTCTTGTAGTCTTGCAACATGGTAACGATGAGTTAGCAACATGCCTTACAA
GGAGAGAAAAAGCACCGTGCATGCCGATTGGTGGAAGTAAGGTGGTACGATCGTGCCTTATTAGGAAGGC
AACAGACGGGTCTGACATGGATTGGACGAACCACTGAATTGCCGCATTGCAGAGATATTGTATTTAAGTG
CCTAGCTCGATACATAAACGGGTCTCTCTGGTTAGACCAGATCTGAGCCTGGGAGCTCTCTGGCTAACTA
GGGAACCCACTGCTTAAGCCTCAATAAAGCTTGCCTTGAGTGCTTCAAGTAGTGTGTGCCCGTCTGTTGT
GTGACTCTGGTAACTAGAGATCCCTCAGACCCTTTTAGTCAGTGTGGAAAATCTCTAGCAGTGGCGCCCG
AACAGGGACTTGAAAGCGAAAGGGAAACCAGAGGAGCTCTCTCGACGCAGGACTCGGCTTGCTGAAGCGC
GCACGGCAAGAGGCGAGGGGCGGCGACTGGTGAGTACGCCAAAAATTTTGACTAGCGGAGGCTAGAAGGA
GAGAGATGGGTGCGAGAGCGTCAGTATTAAGCGGGGGAGAATTAGATCGCGATGGGAAAAAATTCGGTTA
AGGCCAGGGGGAAAGAAAAAATATAAATTAAAACATATAGTATGGGCAAGCAGGGAGCTAGAACGATTCG
CAGTTAATCCTGGCCTGTTAGAAACATCAGAAGGCTGTAGACAAATACTGGGACAGCTACAACCATCCCT
TCAGACAGGATCAGAAGAACTTAGATCATTATATAATACAGTAGCAACCCTCTATTGTGTGCATCAAAGG
ATAGAGATAAAAGACACCAAGGAAGCTTTAGACAAGATAGAGGAAGAGCAAAACAAAAGTAAGACCACCG
CACAGCAAGCGGCCGCTGATCTTCAGACCTGGAGGAGGAGATATGAGGGACAATTGGAGAAGTGAATTAT
ATAAATATAAAGTAGTAAAAATTGAACCATTAGGAGTAGCACCCACCAAGGCAAAGAGAAGAGTGGTGCA
GAGAGAAAAAAGAGCAGTGGGAATAGGAGCTTTGTTCCTTGGGTTCTTGGGAGCAGCAGGAAGCACTATG
GGCGCAGCGTCAATGACGCTGACGGTACAGGCCAGACAATTATTGTCTGGTATAGTGCAGCAGCAGAACA
ATTTGCTGAGGGCTATTGAGGCGCAACAGCATCTGTTGCAACTCACAGTCTGGGGCATCAAGCAGCTCCA
GGCAAGAATCCTGGCTGTGGAAAGATACCTAAAGGATCAACAGCTCCTGGGGATTTGGGGTTGCTCTGGA
AAACTCATTTGCACCACTGCTGTGCCTTGGAATGCTAGTTGGAGTAATAAATCTCTGGAACAGATTTGGA
ATCACACGACCTGGATGGAGTGGGACAGAGAAATTAACAATTACACAAGCTTAATACACTCCTTAATTGA
AGAATCGCAAAACCAGCAAGAAAAGAATGAACAAGAATTATTGGAATTAGATAAATGGGCAAGTTTGTGG
AATTGGTTTAACATAACAAATTGGCTGTGGTATATAAAATTATTCATAATGATAGTAGGAGGCTTGGTAG
GTTTAAGAATAGTTTTTGCTGTACTTTCTATAGTGAATAGAGTTAGGCAGGGATATTCACCATTATCGTT
TCAGACCCACCTCCCAACCCCGAGGGGACCCGACAGGCCCGAAGGAATAGAAGAAGAAGGTGGAGAGAGA
GACAGAGACAGATCCATTCGATTAGTGAACGGATCTCGACGGTATCGCTAGCTTTTAAAAGAAAAGGGGG
GATTGGGGGGTACAGTGCAGGGGAAAGAATAGTAGACATAATAGCAACAGACATACAAACTAAAGAATTA
CAAAAACAAATTACAAAAATTCAAAATTTTACTAGTGATTATCGGATCAACTTTGTATAGAAAAGTTGTC
TAGAGGGCAGAGCGCACATCGCCCACAGTCCCCGAGAAGTTGGGGGGAGGGGTCGGCAATTGAACCGGTG
CCTAGAGAAGGTGGCGCGGGGTAAACTGGGAAAGTGATGTCGTGTACTGGCTCCGCCTTTTTCCCGAGGG
TGGGGGAGAACCGTATATAAGTGCAGTAGTCGCCGTGAACGTTCTTTTTCGCAACGGGTTTGCCGCCAGA
ACACAGGGATCCCAAGTTTGTACAAAAAAGCAGACTGCCACCATGCTCAGGCTGCTCTTGGCTCTCAACT
TATTCCCTTCAATTCAAGTAACAGGACTCGAGGAACAAAAACTCATCTCAGAAGAGGATCTGGAACAAAA
GCTCATTTCAGAAGAAGATCTGCTCGAGGTCGACGGAGACGCCGACATCCAGATGACACAGACTACATCC
TCCCTGTCTGCCTCTCTGGGAGACAGAGTCACCATCAGTTGCAGGGCAAGTCAGGACATCTCTAAGTATT
TGAATTGGTATCAGCAGAAACCAGATGGAACTGTTAAACTCCTGATCTACCATACATCAAGATTACACTC
AGGAGTCCCATCAAGGTTCAGTGGCAGTGGGTCTGGAACAGATTATTCTCTCACCATTAGCAACCTGGAG
CAAGAAGATATTGCCACTTACTTTTGCCAACAGGGTAATACGCTTCCGTACACGTTCGGAGGGGGGACTA
AGTTGGAAATAACAGGCTCCACCTCTGGATCCGGCAAGCCCGGATCTGGCGAGGGATCCACCAAGGGCGA
GGTGAAACTGCAGGAGTCAGGACCTGGCCTGGTGGCGCCCTCACAGAGCCTGTCCGTCACATGCACTGTC
TCAGGGGTCTCATTACCCGACTATGGTGTAAGCTGGATTCGCCAGCCTCCACGAAAGGGTCTGGAGTGGC
TGGGAGTAATATGGGGTAGTGAAACCACATACTATAATTCAGCTCTCAAATCCAGACTGACCATCATCAA
GGACAACTCCAAGAGCCAAGTTTTCTTAAAAATGAACAGTCTGCAAACTGATGACACAGCCATTTACTAC
TGTGCCAAACATTATTACTACGGTGGTAGCTATGCTATGGACTACTGGGGTCAAGGAACCTCAGTCACCG
TCTCCGGTACCATTGAAGTTATGTATCCTCCTCCTTACCTAGACAATGAGAAGAGCAATGGAACCATTAT
CCATGTGAAAGGGAAACACCTTTGTCCAAGTCCCCTATTTCCCGGACCTTCTAAGCCCTTTTGGGTGCTG
GTGGTGGTTGGTGGAGTCCTGGCTTGCTATAGCTTGCTAGTAACAGTGGCCTTTATTATTTTCTGGGTGA
GGAGTAAGAGGAGCAGGCTCCTGCACAGTGACTACATGAACATGACTCCCAGGCGGCCCGGACCCACCCG
CAAGCATTACCAGCCCTATGCCCCACCACGCGACTTCGCAGCCTATCGCTCCAAACGGGGCAGAAAGAAA
CTCCTGTATATATTCAAACAACCATTTATGAGACCAGTACAAACTACTCAAGAGGAAGATGGCTGTAGCT
GCCGATTTCCAGAAGAAGAAGAAGGAGGATGTGAACTGTCCGGACTGAGAGTGAAGTTCAGCAGGAGCGC
AGACGCCCCCGCGTACCAGCAGGGCCAGAACCAGCTCTATAACGAGCTCAATCTAGGACGAAGAGAGGAG
TACGATGTTTTGGACAAGAGGCGTGGCCGGGACCCTGAGATGGGGGGAAAGCCGCAGAGAAGGAAGAACC
CTCAGGAAGGCCTGTACAATGAACTGCAGAAAGATAAGATGGCGGAGGCCTACAGTGAGATTGGGATGAA
AGGCGAGCGCCGGAGGGGCAAGGGGCACGATGGCCTTTACCAGGGTCTCAGTACAGCCACCAAGGACACC
TACGACGCCCTTCACATGCAGGCCCTGCCCCCTCGCTCCGGACGTACGGCCACGAACTTCTCTCTGTTAA
AGCAAGCAGGCGACGTGGAAGAAAACCCCGGTCCCGTGAGCAAGGGCGAGGAGCTGTTCACCGGGGTGGT
GCCCATCCTGGTCGAGCTGGACGGCGACGTAAACGGCCACAAGTTCAGCGTGTCCGGCGAGGGCGAGGGC
GATGCCACCTACGGCAAGCTGACCCTGAAGTTCATCTGCACCACCGGCAAGCTGCCCGTGCCCTGGCCCA
CCCTCGTGACCACCCTGACCTACGGCGTGCAGTGCTTCAGCCGCTACCCCGACCACATGAAGCAGCACGA
CTTCTTCAAGTCCGCCATGCCCGAAGGCTACGTCCAGGAGCGCACCATCTTCTTCAAGGACGACGGCAAC
TACAAGACCCGCGCCGAGGTGAAGTTCGAGGGCGACACCCTGGTGAACCGCATCGAGCTGAAGGGCATCG
ACTTCAAGGAGGACGGCAACATCCTGGGGCACAAGCTGGAGTACAACTACAACAGCCACAACGTCTATAT
CATGGCCGACAAGCAGAAGAACGGCATCAAGGTGAACTTCAAGATCCGCCACAACATCGAGGACGGCAGC
GTGCAGCTCGCCGACCACTACCAGCAGAACACCCCCATCGGCGACGGCCCCGTGCTGCTGCCCGACAACC
ACTACCTGAGCACCCAGTCCGCCCTGAGCAAAGACCCCAACGAGAAGCGCGATCACATGGTCCTGCTGGA
GTTCGTGACCGCCGCCGGGATCACTCTCGGCATGGACGAGCTGTACAAGTAAGGGCCCCGTACCCAGCTT
TCTTGTACAAAGTGGTGATAATCGAATTCCGATAATCAACCTCTGGATTACAAAATTTGTGAAAGATTGA
CTGGTATTCTTAACTATGTTGCTCCTTTTACGCTATGTGGATACGCTGCTTTAATGCCTTTGTATCATGC
TATTGCTTCCCGTATGGCTTTCATTTTCTCCTCCTTGTATAAATCCTGGTTGCTGTCTCTTTATGAGGAG
TTGTGGCCCGTTGTCAGGCAACGTGGCGTGGTGTGCACTGTGTTTGCTGACGCAACCCCCACTGGTTGGG
GCATTGCCACCACCTGTCAGCTCCTTTCCGGGACTTTCGCTTTCCCCCTCCCTATTGCCACGGCGGAACT
CATCGCCGCCTGCCTTGCCCGCTGCTGGACAGGGGCTCGGCTGTTGGGCACTGACAATTCCGTGGTGTTG
TCGGGGAAGCTGACGTCCTTTCCATGGCTGCTCGCCTGTGTTGCCACCTGGATTCTGCGCGGGACGTCCT
TCTGCTACGTCCCTTCGGCCCTCAATCCAGCGGACCTTCCTTCCCGCGGCCTGCTGCCGGCTCTGCGGCC
TCTTCCGCGTCTTCGCCTTCGCCCTCAGACGAGTCGGATCTCCCTTTGGGCCGCCTCCCCGCATCGGGAA
TTCCCGCGGTTCGCTTTAAGACCAATGACTTACAAGGCAGCTGTAGATCTTAGCCACTTTTTAAAAGAAA
AGGGGGGACTGGAAGGGCTAATTCACTCCCAACGAAGACAAGATCTGCTTTTTGCTTGTACTGGGTCTCT
CTGGTTAGACCAGATCTGAGCCTGGGAGCTCTCTGGCTAACTAGGGAACCCACTGCTTAAGCCTCAATAA
AGCTTGCCTTGAGTGCTTCAAGTAGTGTGTGCCCGTCTGTTGTGTGACTCTGGTAACTAGAGATCCCTCA
GACCCTTTTAGTCAGTGTGGAAAATCTCTAGCAGTAGTAGTTCATGTCATCTTATTATTCAGTATTTATA
ACTTGCAAAGAAATGAATATCAGAGAGTGAGAGGAACTTGTTTATTGCAGCTTATAATGGTTACAAATAA
AGCAATAGCATCACAAATTTCACAAATAAAGCATTTTTTTCACTGCATTCTAGTTGTGGTTTGTCCAAAC
TCATCAATGTATCTTATCATGTCTGGCTCTAGCTATCCCGCCCCTAACTCCGCCCATCCCGCCCCTAACT
CCGCCCAGTTCCGCCCATTCTCCGCCCCATGGCTGACTAATTTTTTTTATTTATGCAGAGGCCGAGGCCG
CCTCGGCCTCTGAGCTATTCCAGAAGTAGTGAGGAGGCTTTTTTGGAGGCCTAGGGACGTACCCAATTCG
CCCTATAGTGAGTCGTATTACGCGCGCTCACTGGCCGTCGTTTTACAACGTCGTGACTGGGAAAACCCTG
GCGTTACCCAACTTAATCGCCTTGCAGCACATCCCCCTTTCGCCAGCTGGCGTAATAGCGAAGAGGCCCG
CACCGATCGCCCTTCCCAACAGTTGCGCAGCCTGAATGGCGAATGGG
[124 nt withheld, positions 6208-6331]
C
[91 nt withheld, positions 6333-6423]
A
[49 nt withheld, positions 6425-6473]
CCTTTGACGTTGGAGTCCACGTTCTTT
[37 nt withheld, positions 6501-6537]
ACCCTATCTCGGTCTATTCTTTTGATTTATAAGGGATTTTGCCGATTTCGGCCTATTGGTTAAAAAATGA
GCTGATTTAACAAAAATTTAACGCGAATTTTAACAAAATATTAACGCTTACAATTTAGGTGGCACTTTTC
GGGGAAATGTGCGCGGAACCCCTATTTGTTTATTTTTCTAAATACATTCAAATATGTATCCGCTCATGAG
ACAATAACCCTGATAAATGCTTCAATAATATTGAAAAAGGAAGAGTATGAGTATTCAACATTTCCGTGTC
GCCCTTATTCCCTTTTTTGCGGCATTTTGCCTTCCTGTTTTTGCTCACCCAGAAACGCTGGTGAAAGTAA
AAGATGCTGAAGATCAGTTGGGTGCACGAGTGGGTTACATCGAACTGGATCTCAACAGCGGTAAGATCCT
TGAGAGTTTTCGCCCCGAAGAACGTTTTCCAATGATGAGCACTTTTAAAGTTCTGCTATGTGGCGCGGTA
TTATCCCGTATTGACGCCGGGCAAGAGCAACTCGGTCGCCGCATACACTATTCTCAGAATGACTTGGTTG
AGTACTCACCAGTCACAGAAAAGCATCTTACGGATGGCATGACAGTAAGAGAATTATGCAGTGCTGCCAT
AACCATGAGTGATAACACTGCGGCCAACTTACTTCTGACAACGATCGGAGGACCGAAGGAGCTAACCGCT
TTTTTGCACAACATGGGGGATCATGTAACTCGCCTTGATCGTTGGGAACCGGAGCTGAATGAAGCCATAC
CAAACGACGAGCGTGACACCACGATGCCTGTAGCAATGGCAACAACGTTGCGCAAACTATTAACTGGCGA
ACTACTTACTCTAGCTTCCCGGCAACAATTAATAGACTGGATGGAGGCGGATAAAGTTGCAGGACCACTT
CTGCGCTCGGCCCTTCCGGCTGGCTGGTTTATTGCTGATAAATCTGGAGCCGGTGAGCGTGGGTCTCGCG
GTATCATTGCAGCACTGGGGCCAGATGGTAAGCCCTCCCGTATCGTAGTTATCTACACGACGGGGAGTCA
GGCAACTATGGATGAACGAAATAGACAGATCGCTGAGATAGGTGCCTCACTGATTAAGCATTGGTAACTG
TCAGACCAAGTTTACTCATATATACTTTAGATTGATTTAAAACTTCATTTTTAATTTAAAAGGATCTAGG
TGAAGATCCTTTTTGATAATCTCATGACCAAAATCCCTTAACGTGAGTTTTCGTTCCACTGAGCGTCAGA
CCCCGTAGAAAAGATCAAAGGATCTTCTTGAGATCCTTTTTTTCTGCGCGTAATCTGCTGCTTGCAAACA
AAAAAACCACCGCTACCAGCGGTGGTTTGTTTGCCGGATCAAGAGCTACCAACTCTTTTTCCGAAGGTAA
CTGGCTTCAGCAGAGCGCAGATACCAAATACTGTTCTTCTAGTGTAGCCGTAGTTAGGCCACCACTTCAA
GAACTCTGTAGCACCGCCTACATACCTCGCTCTGCTAATCCTGTTACCAGTGGCTGCTGCCAGTGGCGAT
AAGTCGTGTCTTACCGGGTTGGACTCAAGACGATAGTTACCGGATAAGGCGCAGCGGTCGGGCTGAACGG
GGGGTTCGTGCACACAGCCCAGCTTGGAGCGAACGACCTACACCGAACTGAGATACCTACAGCGTGAGCT
ATGAGAAAGCGCCACGCTTCCCGAAGAGAGAAAGGCGGACAGGTATCCGGTAAGCGGCAGGGTCGGAACA
GGAGAGCGCACGAGGGAGCTTCCAGGGGGAAACGCCTGGTATCTTTATAGTCCTGTCGGGTTTCGCCACC
TCTGACTTGAGCGTCGATTTTTGTGATGCTCGTCAGGGGGGCGGAGCCTATGGAAAAACGCCAGCAACGC
GGCCTTTTTACGGTTCCTGGCCTTTTGCTGGCCTTTTGCTCACATGTTCTTTCCTGCGTTATCCCCTGAT
TCTGTGGATAACCGTATTACCGCCTTTGAGTGAGCTGATACCGCTCGCCGCAGCCGAACGACCGAGCGCA
GCGAGTCAGTGAGCGAGGAAGCGGAAGAGCGCCCAATACGCAAACCGCCTCTCCCCGCGCGTTGGCCGAT
TCATTAATGCAGCTGGCACGACAGGTTTCCCGACTGGAAAGCGGGCAGTGAGCGCAACGCAATTAATGTG
AGTTAGCTCACTCATTAGGCACCCCAGGCTTTACACTTTATGCTTCCGGCTCGTATGTTGTGTGGAATTG
TGAGCGGATAACAATTTCACACAGGAAACAGCTATGACCATGATTACGCCAAGCGCGCAATTAACCCTCA
CTAAAGGGAACAAAAGCTGGAGCTGCAAGCTT
